Addgene plasmid #203483: pGWB602-TP-mCherry-UnaG
Purpose: For Agrobacterium transformation. A plastid transit peptide fused mCherry-UnaG under the control of the cauliflower mosaic virus (CaMV) 35S promoter.
Depositing lab: Yutaka Kodama. Depositing organization: Utsunomiya University. Publication: Bilirubin is produced nonenzymatically in plants to maintain chloroplast redox status. Ishikawa K, Xie X, Osaki Y, Miyawaki A, Numata K, Kodama Y. Sci Adv. 2023 Jun 9;9(23):eadh4787. doi: 10.1126/sciadv.adh4787. Epub 2023 Jun 7. PubMed 37285441.
Backbone
  Vector backbone: pGWB602
  Total vector size (bp): 11316
  Vector type: Bacterial Expression, Plant Expression
  Selectable markers: Basta
Growth in bacteria
  Bacterial resistance: Spectinomycin, 50 μg/mL
  Growth temperature: 37°C
  Growth strain: DH5alpha
  Copy number: Unknown
Gene/Insert
  Gene/Insert name: Plastid transit peptide fused mCherry-UnaG
  Insert size (bp): 1158
Terms and licenses: Academic/Nonprofit Terms; Industry Terms: Not Available to Industry
How to cite: pGWB602-TP-mCherry-UnaG was a gift from Yutaka Kodama (Addgene plasmid # 203483 ; http://n2t.net/addgene:203483 ; RRID:Addgene_203483)
