[The description below was written by a language model from this plasmid's Addgene catalogue record and pLannotate feature annotations shown in this document.]
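Description:
pGWB602-TP-mCherry-UnaG is a Gateway-derived binary T-DNA vector built on the pGWB602 backbone for Agrobacterium-mediated plant transformation. It is listed at about 11.3 kb, and the sequenced record is 11,292 nt. It is maintained in E. coli through a ColE1/pMB1-type origin with the pBR322 bom region. The pVS1 oriV, RepA and StaA functions provide replication and stable inheritance in Agrobacterium. Bacterial selection is with spectinomycin, conferred by an aadA (SmR) aminoglycoside adenylyltransferase gene. The short gentamicin-resistance, rop, lacZα and Tn5 transposase fragments in the annotation appear to be backbone remnants rather than functional parts.

Two plant cassettes lie between the nopaline-type right and left border repeats. The expression cassette uses an enhanced CaMV 35S promoter with a duplicated enhancer, followed by the TMV Ω translational leader. These drive an open reading frame flanked by attB1 and attB2 sites, the footprint of a Gateway recombination reaction, and the cassette ends in a NOS terminator. The reading frame begins with an N-terminal fragment of the Arabidopsis RuBisCO small subunit RBCS-1A, which serves as the plastid transit peptide. This is fused to the red fluorescent protein mCherry and then to UnaG, a green fluorescent protein from Japanese eel that the annotation describes as bilirubin-binding. The second cassette, in the opposite orientation, places the bar phosphinothricin acetyltransferase gene between a NOS promoter and a NOS terminator, giving Basta selection of transformed plants.

The design targets a dual-colour fusion to plastids. There mCherry can serve as a constitutive reference signal, while UnaG fluorescence is expected to depend on bilirubin. This fits the associated study of bilirubin production in chloroplasts.
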