Features (pLannotate 1.2.2; 29 found; start..end, strand, type, name):
     54..78      -  misc_feature   RB T-DNA repeat: right border repeat from nopaline C58 T-DNA
    144..298     -  CDS            lacZα (fragment): LacZα fragment of β-galactosidase; lacZ fragment
    405..1081    +  promoter       CaMV 35S promoter (enhanced): cauliflower mosaic virus 35S promoter with a duplicated enhancer region
   1103..1156    +  misc_feature   TMV Ω: translational enhancer from the tobacco mosaic virus 5'-leader sequence (Gallie et al., 1988)
   1170..1194    +  protein_bind   attB1: mutant version of attB; recombination site for the Gateway® BP reaction BP Clonase™
   1218..1466    +  CDS            RBCS-1A (fragment): RBS1A_ARATH - Also known as ATS1A. Experimental evidence at protein level: Swiss-Prot protein existence level 1. RuBisCO catalyzes two reactions: the carboxylation of D- ribulose 1,5-bisphosphate, the primary event in carbon dioxide fixation, as well as the oxidative fragmentation of the pentose substrate. Both reactions occur simultaneously and in competition at the same active site. Although the small subunit is not catalytic it is essential for maximal activity. From Arabidopsis thaliana (Mouse-ear cress).
   1455..2162    +  CDS            mCherry: mCherry is a basic (constitutively fluorescent) red fluorescent protein published in 2004, derived from Discosoma sp.. It is reported to be a very rapidly-maturing monomer with low acid sensitivity.
   2193..2612    +  CDS            UnaG: bilirubin-binding green fluorescent protein from Anguilla japonica (Kumagai et al., 2013)
   2623..2647    -  protein_bind   attB2: mutant version of attB; recombination site for the Gateway® BP reaction BP Clonase™
   2679..2931    +  terminator     NOS terminator: nopaline synthase terminator and poly(A) signal
   2986..3008    -  protein_bind   lac operator (fragment): The lac repressor binds to the lac operator to inhibit transcription in E. coli. This inhibition can be relieved by adding lactose or isopropyl-β-D-thiogalactopyranoside (IPTG). lac repressor encoded by lacI
   3012..3042    -  promoter       lac promoter: promoter for the E. coli lac operon
   3057..3078    -  protein_bind   CAP binding site: CAP binding activates transcription in the presence of cAMP. E. coli catabolite activator protein
   3114..3366    -  terminator     NOS terminator: nopaline synthase terminator and poly(A) signal
   3398..3511    -  CDS            bah (fragment): BAH_STRHY - Protein inferred from homology: Swiss-Prot protein existence level 3. This protein removes the N-acetyl group from bialaphos as one of the final steps of the bialaphos biosynthetic pathway. From Streptomyces hygroscopicus.
   3526..4077    -  CDS            BlpR: phosphinothricin acetyltransferase; Streptomyces hygroscopicus bar; confers resistance to bialophos or phosphinothricin
   4129..4308    -  promoter       NOS promoter: nopaline synthase promoter
   4388..4717    -  CDS            tnpA (fragment): TN5P_ECOLX - Also known as tnp. Experimental evidence at protein level: Swiss-Prot protein existence level 1. Mediates transposition of transposon Tn5 by a 'cut and paste' mechanism. First, the monomeric transposase binds the 19 bp inverted DNA repeats flanking the transposon. Then, dimerization of the DNA- bound transposase creates a synaptic DNA complex. After nicking of the first DNA strand, excision of the transposon proceeds through a series of intermediates. The transposase then mediates the insertion of the transposon at a new site by strand transfer. The activity of the wild- type tran
   4814..4838    -  misc_feature   LB T-DNA repeat: left border repeat from nopaline C58 T-DNA
   5097..5120    +  promoter       Pc promoter (fragment): intI1 (promoter lies within the coding sequence); class 1 integron promoter
   5296..5352    +  CDS            GmR (fragment): gentamycin acetyltransferase; aacC1; confers resistance to gentamycin
   5363..6150    +  CDS            SmR (fragment): aminoglycoside adenylyltransferase (Murphy, 1985); aadA; confers resistance to spectinomycin and streptomycin
   6396..6984    +  rep_origin     ori: high-copy-number ColE1/pMB1/pBR322/pUC origin of replication
   7170..7310    -  misc_feature   bom: basis of mobility region from pBR322
   7412..7451    -  CDS            rop (fragment): Rop protein, which maintains plasmids at low copy number; rop
   7654..7848    -  rep_origin     pVS1 oriV: origin of replication for the Pseudomonas plasmid pVS1 (Heeb et al., 2000)
   7914..8987    -  CDS            pVS1 RepA: replication protein from the Pseudomonas plasmid pVS1 (Heeb et al., 2000)
   9416..10045   -  CDS            pVS1 StaA: stability protein from the Pseudomonas plasmid pVS1 (Heeb et al., 2000)
  10605..11006   -  CDS            Y4CG_SINFN (fragment): Protein inferred from homology: Swiss-Prot protein existence level 3. From Sinorhizobium fredii (strain NBRC 101917 / NGR234).
>Addgene plasmid #203483 | pGWB602-TP-mCherry-UnaG | addgene full sequence | sequence record 404960 | Addgene NGS Result
TTTCACGCCCTTTTAAATATCCGATTATTCTAATAAACGCTCTTTTCTCTTAGGTTTACCCGCCAATATA
TCCTGTCAAACACTGATAGTTTAAACTGAAGGCGGGAAACGACAATCTGATCCAAGCTCAAGCTGCTCTA
GCATTCGCCATTCAGGCTGCGCAACTGTTGGGAAGGGCGATCGGTGCGGGCCTCTTCGCTATTACGCCAG
CTGGCGAAAGGGGGATGTGCTGCAAGGCGATTAAGTTGGGTAACGCCAGGGTTTTCCCAGTCACGACGTT
GTAAAACGACGGCCAGTGCCAAGCTTGCGTATTGGCTAGAGCAGCTTGCCAACATGGTGGAGCACGACAC
TCTCGTCTACTCCAAGAATATCAAAGATACAGTCTCAGAAGACCAAAGGGCTATTGAGACTTTTCAACAA
AGGGTAATATCGGGAAACCTCCTCGGATTCCATTGCCCAGCTATCTGTCACTTCATCAAAAGGACAGTAG
AAAAGGAAGGTGGCACCTACAAATGCCATCATTGCGATAAAGGAAAGGCTATCGTTCAAGATGCCTCTGC
CGACAGTGGTCCCAAAGATGGACCCCCACCCACGAGGAGCATCGTGGAAAAAGAAGACGTTCCAACCACG
TCTTCAAAGCAAGTGGATTGATGTGAACATGGTGGAGCACGACACTCTCGTCTACTCCAAGAATATCAAA
GATACAGTCTCAGAAGACCAAAGGGCTATTGAGACTTTTCAACAAAGGGTAATATCGGGAAACCTCCTCG
GATTCCATTGCCCAGCTATCTGTCACTTCATCAAAAGGACAGTAGAAAAGGAAGGTGGCACCTACAAATG
CCATCATTGCGATAAAGGAAAGGCTATCGTTCAAGATGCCTCTGCCGACAGTGGTCCCAAAGATGGACCC
CCACCCACGAGGAGCATCGTGGAAAAAGAAGACGTTCCAACCACGTCTTCAAAGCAAGTGGATTGATGTG
ATATCTCCACTGACGTAAGGGATGACGCACAATCCCACTATCCTTCGCAAGACCCTTCCTCTATATAAGG
AAGTTCATTTCATTTGGAGAGGACACGCTGAAATCACCAGTGTATTTTTACAACAATTACCAACAACAAC
AAACAACAAACAACATTACAATTACTATTTACAATTTCTAGAGTTATCAACAAGTTTGTACAAAAAAGCA
GGCTTTAAAGGAACCAATTCAGTCGACATGGCTTCCTCTATGCTCTCTTCCGCTACTATGGTTGCCTCTC
CGGCTCAGGCCACTATGGTCGCTCCTTTCAACGGACTTAAGTCCTCCGCTGCCTTCCCAGCCACCCGCAA
GGCTAACAACGACATTACTTCCATCACAAGCAACGGCGGAAGAGTTAACTGCATGCAGGTGTGGCCTCCG
ATTGGAAAGAAGAAGTTTGAGACTCTCTCTTACCTTCCTGACCTTACCGATTCCATGGTGAGCAAGGGCG
AGGAGGATAACATGGCCATCATCAAGGAGTTCATGCGCTTCAAGGTGCACATGGAGGGCTCCGTGAACGG
CCACGAGTTCGAGATCGAGGGCGAGGGCGAGGGCCGCCCCTACGAGGGCACCCAGACCGCCAAGCTGAAG
GTGACCAAGGGTGGCCCCCTGCCCTTCGCCTGGGACATCCTGTCCCCTCAGTTCATGTACGGCTCCAAGG
CCTACGTGAAGCACCCCGCCGACATCCCCGACTACTTGAAGCTGTCCTTCCCCGAGGGCTTCAAGTGGGA
GCGCGTGATGAACTTCGAGGACGGCGGCGTGGTGACCGTGACCCAGGACTCCTCCCTGCAGGACGGCGAG
TTCATCTACAAGGTGAAGCTGCGCGGCACCAACTTCCCCTCCGACGGCCCCGTAATGCAGAAGAAGACCA
TGGGCTGGGAGGCCTCCTCCGAGCGGATGTACCCCGAGGACGGCGCCCTGAAGGGCGAGATCAAGCAGAG
GCTGAAGCTGAAGGACGGCGGCCACTACGACGCTGAGGTCAAGACCACCTACAAGGCCAAGAAGCCCGTG
CAGCTGCCCGGCGCCTACAACGTCAACATCAAGTTGGACATCACCTCCCACAACGAGGACTACACCATCG
TGGAACAGTACGAACGCGCCGAGGGCCGCCACTCCACCGGCGGCATGGACGAGCTGTACAAGGGTGGTTC
TGGTGGATCCGGTGGTTCTGGTATGGTCGAGAAATTTGTTGGCACCTGGAAGATCGCAGACAGCCATAAT
TTTGGTGAATACCTGAAAGCTATCGGAGCCCCAAAGGAATTAAGCGATGGTGGGGATGCCACGACGCCGA
CATTGTACATCTCCCAGAAGGACGGAGACAAAATGACAGTGAAAATAGAGAATGGACCTCCTACGTTCCT
TGACACTCAAGTAAAGTTCAAATTAGGGGAGGAGTTCGACGAATTTCCTTCTGATCGAAGAAAAGGCGTA
AAATCTGTCGTGAACTTGGTGGGAGAGAAGCTGGTGTACGTACAAAAGTGGGACGGCAAGGAGACGACGT
ATGTCCGAGAGATAAAGGACGGTAAACTGGTCGTGACACTTACGATGGGAGACGTCGTGGCTGTGCGCAG
CTACCGGAGGGCGACGGAATGAGGATATCTAGACCCAGCTTTCTTGTACAAAGTGGTTGATAACAGCGCT
TAGAGCTCGAATTTCCCCGATCGTTCAAACATTTGGCAATAAAGTTTCTTAAGATTGAATCCTGTTGCCG
GTCTTGCGATGATTATCATATAATTTCTGTTGAATTACGTTAAGCATGTAATAATTAACATGTAATGCAT
GACGTTATTTATGAGATGGGTTTTTATGATTAGAGTCCCGCAATTATACATTTAATACGCGATAGAAAAC
AAAATATAGCGCGCAAACTAGGATAAATTATCGCGCGCGGTGTCATCTATGTTACTAGATCGGGAATTGG
TTCCGGAACCAATTCGTAATCATGTCATAGCTGTTTCCTGTGTGAAATTGTTATCCGCTCACAATTCCAC
ACAACATACGAGCCGGAAGCATAAAGTGTAAAGCCTGGGGTGCCTAATGAGTGAGCTAACTCACATTAGG
CTGAATTAGGCGCGCCTATTTCTATTAATTCCCGATCTAGTAACATAGATGACACCGCGCGCGATAATTT
ATCCTAGTTTGCGCGCTATATTTTGTTTTCTATCGCGTATTAAATGTATAATTGCGGGACTCTAATCATA
AAAACCCATCTCATAAATAACGTCATGCATTACATGTTAATTATTACATGCTTAACGTAATTCAACAGAA
ATTATATGATAATCATCGCAAGACCGGCAACAGGATTCAATCTTAAGAAACTTTATTGCCAAATGTTTGA
ACGATCGGGGAAATTCGAGCTGGGGACGTCCCCAGCTCGGTACCCCCTCCTGGGCACGGTCGTACGCGAT
CCGCCGCGGTTCCACCTCACCATTGCGGGTATGCCAGTTGAGTTCGATGAGTTCCCGTACCAGCTCCAAC
TCGGGCGATGCCACGCGCACTCCGTTCAGATCTCGGTGACGGGCAGGACCGGACGGGGCGGTACCGGCAG
GCTGAAGTCCAGCTGCCAGAAACCCACGTCATGCCAGTTCCCGTGCTTGAAGCCGGCCGCCCGCAGCATG
CCGCGGGGGGCATATCCGAGCGCCTCGTGCATGCGCACGCTCGGGTCGTTGGGCAGCCCGATGACAGCGA
CCACGCTCTTGAAGCCCTGTGCCTCCAGGGACTTCAGCAGGTGGGTGTAGAGCGTGGAGCCCAGTCCCGT
CCGCTGGTGGCGGGGGGAGACGTACACGGTCGACTCGGCCGTCCAGTCGTAGGCGTTGCGTGCCTTCCAG
GGGCCCGCGTAGGCGATGCCGGCGACCTCGCCGTCCACCTCGGCGACGAGCCAGGGATAGCGCTCCCGCA
GACGGACGAGGTCGTCCGTCCACTCCTGCGGTTCCTGCGGCTCGGTACGGAAGTTGACCGTGCTTGTCTC
GATGTAGTGGTTGACGATGGTGCAGACCGCCGGCATGTCCGCCTCGGTGGCACGGCGGATGTCGGCCGGG
CGTCGTTCTGGGCTCATATCTTATTGCCCCCCGGGATCAGATCTGGATTGAGAGTGAATATGAGACTCTA
ATTGGATACCGAGGGGAATTTATGGAACGTCAGTGGAGCATTTTTGACAAGAAATATTTGCTAGCTGATA
GTGACCTTAGGCGACTTTTGAACGCGCAATAATGGTTTCTGACGTATGTGCTTAGCTCATTAAACTCCAG
AAACCCGCGGCTGAGTGGCTCCTTCAACGTTGCGGTTCTGTCAGTTCCAAACGTAAAACGGCTTGTCCCG
CGTCATCGGCGGGGGTCATAACGTGACTCCCTTAATTCTCCGCTCATGATCTTGATCCCCTGCGCCATCA
GATCCTTGGCGGCAAGAAAGCCATCCAGTTTACTTTGCAGGGCTTCCCAACCTTACCAGAGGGCGCCCCA
GCTGGCAATTCCGGTTCGCTTGCTGTCCATAAAACCGCCCAGTCTAGCTATCGCCATGTAAGCCCACTGC
AAGCTACCTGCTTTCTCTTTGCGCTTGCGTTTTCCCTTGTCCAGATAGCCCAGTAGCTGACATTCATCCG
GGGTCAGCACCGTTTCTGCGGACTGGCTTTCTACGTGTTCCGCTTCCTTTAGCAGCCCTTGCGCCCTGAG
TGCTTGCGGCAGCGTGAAGCTGATCCGTCGAGATTAATAGAAATAAATTCAGCCTAATTCGGCGTTAATT
CAGTACATTAAAAACGTCCGCAATGTGTTATTAAGTTGTCTAAGCGTCAATTTGTTTACACCACAATATA
TCCTGCCACCAGCCAGCCAACAGCTCCCCGACCGGCAGCTCGGCACAAAATCACCACTCGATACAGGCAG
CCCATCAGTCCGGGACGGCGTCAGCGGGAGAGCCGTTGTAAGGCGGCAGACTTTGCTCATGTTACCGATG
CTATTCGGAAGAACGGCAACTAAGCTGCCGGGTTTGAAACACGGATGATCTCGCGGAGGGTAGCATGTTG
ATTGTAACGATGACAGAGCGTTGCTGCCTGTGATCAATTCGGGCACGAACCCAGTGGACATAAGCCTGTT
CGGTTCGTAAGCTGTAATGCAAGTAGCGTATGCGCTCACGCAACTGGTCCAGAACCTTGACCGAACGCAG
CGGTGGTAACGGCGCAGTGGCGGTTTTCATGGCTTGTTATGACTGTTTTTTTGGGGTACAGTCTATGCCT
CGGGCATCCAAGCAGCAAGCGCGTTACGCCGTGGGTCGATGTTTGATGTTATGGAGCAGCAACGATGTTA
CGCAGCAGGGCAGTCGCCCTAAAACAAAGTTAAACATCATGGGGGAAGCGGTGATCGCCGAAGTATCGAC
TCAACTATCAGAGGTAGTTGGCGTCATCGAGCGCCATCTCGAACCGACGTTGCTGGCCGTACATTTGTAC
GGCTCCGCAGTGGATGGCGGCCTGAAGCCACACAGTGATATTGATTTGCTGGTTACGGTGACCGTAAGGC
TTGATGAAACAACGCGGCGAGCTTTGATCAACGACCTTTTGGAAACTTCGGCTTCCCCTGGAGAGAGCGA
GATTCTCCGCGCTGTAGAAGTCACCATTGTTGTGCACGACGACATCATTCCGTGGCGTTATCCAGCTAAG
CGCGAACTGCAATTTGGAGAATGGCAGCGCAATGACATTCTTGCAGGTATCTTCGAGCCAGCCACGATCG
ACATTGATCTGGCTATCTTGCTGACAAAAGCAAGAGAACATAGCGTTGCCTTGGTAGGTCCAGCGGCGGA
GGAACTCTTTGATCCGGTTCCTGAACAGGATCTATTTGAGGCGCTAAATGAAACCTTAACGCTATGGAAC
TCGCCGCCCGACTGGGCTGGCGATGAGCGAAATGTAGTGCTTACGTTGTCCCGCATTTGGTACAGCGCAG
TAACCGGCAAAATCGCGCCGAAGGATGTCGCTGCCGACTGGGCAATGGAGCGCCTGCCGGCCCAGTATCA
GCCCGTCATACTTGAAGCTAGACAGGCTTATCTTGGACAAGAAGAAGATCGCTTGGCCTCGCGCGCAGAT
CAGTTGGAAGAATTTGTCCACTACGTGAAAGGCGAGATCACCAAGGTAGTCGGCAAATAATGTCTAGCTA
GAAATTCGTTCAAGCCGACGCCGCTTCGCGGCGCGGCTTAACTCAAGCGTTAGATGCACTAAGCACATAA
TTGCTCACAGCCAAACTATCAGGTCAAGTCTGCTTTTATTATTTTTAAGCGTGCATAATAAGCCCTACAC
AAATTGGGAGATATATCATGCATGACCAAAATCCCTTAACGTGAGTTTTCGTTCCACTGAGCGTCAGACC
CCGTAGAAAAGATCAAAGGATCTTCTTGAGATCCTTTTTTTCTGCGCGTAATCTGCTGCTTGCAAACAAA
AAAACCACCGCTACCAGCGGTGGTTTGTTTGCCGGATCAAGAGCTACCAACTCTTTTTCCGAAGGTAACT
GGCTTCAGCAGAGCGCAGATACCAAATACTGTCCTTCTAGTGTAGCCGTAGTTAGGCCACCACTTCAAGA
ACTCTGTAGCACCGCCTACATACCTCGCTCTGCTAATCCTGTTACCAGTGGCTGCTGCCAGTGGCGATAA
GTCGTGTCTTACCGGGTTGGACTCAAGACGATAGTTACCGGATAAGGCGCAGCGGTCGGGCTGAACGGGG
GGTTCGTGCACACAGCCCAGCTTGGAGCGAACGACCTACACCGAACTGAGATACCTACAGCGTGAGCTAT
GAGAAAGCGCCACGCTTCCCGAAGGGAGAAAGGCGGACAGGTATCCGGTAAGCGGCAGGGTCGGAACAGG
AGAGCGCACGAGGGAGCTTCCAGGGGGAAACGCCTGGTATCTTTATAGTCCTGTCGGGTTTCGCCACCTC
TGACTTGAGCGTCGATTTTTGTGATGCTCGTCAGGGGGGCGGAGCCTATGGAAAAACGCCAGCAACGCGG
CCTTTTTACGGTTCCTGGCCTTTTGCTGGCCTTTTGCTCACATGTTCTTTCCTGCGTTATCCCCTGATTC
TGTGGATAACCGTATTACCGCCTTTGAGTGAGCTGATACCGCTCGCCGCAGCCGAACGACCGAGCGCAGC
GAGTCAGTGAGCGAGGAAGCGGAAGAGCGCCTGATGCGGTATTTTCTCCTTACGCATCTGTGCGGTATTT
CACACCGCATATGGTGCACTCTCAGTACAATCTGCTCTGATGCCGCATAGTTAAGCCAGTATACACTCCG
CTATCGCTACGTGACTGGGTCATGGCTGCGCCCCGACACCCGCCAACACCCGCTGACGCGCCCTGACGGG
CTTGTCTGCTCCCGGCATCCGCTTACAGACAAGCTGTGACCGTCTCCGGGAGCTGCATGTGTCAGAGGTT
TTCACCGTCATCACCGAAACGCGCGAGGCAGGGTGCCTTGATGTGGGCGCCGGCGGTCGAGTGGCGACGG
CGCGGCTTGTCCGCGCCCTGGTAGATTGCCTGGCCGTAGGCCAGCCATTTTTGAGCGGCCAGCGGCCGCG
ATAGGCCGACGCGAAGCGGCGGGGCGTAGGGAGCGCAGCGACCGAAGGGTAGGCGCTTTTTGCAGCTCTT
CGGCTGTGCGCTGGCCAGACAGTTATGCACAGGCCAGGCGGGTTTTAAGAGTTTTAATAAGTTTTAAAGA
GTTTTAGGCGGAAAAATCGCCTTTTTTCTCTTTTATATCAGTCACTTACATGTGTGACCGGTTCCCAATG
TACGGCTTTGGGTTCCCAATGTACGGGTTCCGGTTCCCAATGTACGGCTTTGGGTTCCCAATGTACGTGC
TATCCACAGGAAAGAGACCTTTTCGACCTTTTTCCCCTGCTAGGGCAATTTGCCCTAGCATCTGCTCCGT
ACATTAGGAACCGGCGGATGCTTCGCCCTCGATCAGGTTGCGGTAGCGCATGACTAGGATCGGGCCAGCC
TGCCCCGCCTCCTCCTTCAAATCGTACTCCGGCAGGTCATTTGACCCGATCAGCTTGCGCACGGTGAAAC
AGAACTTCTTGAACTCTCCGGCGCTGCCACTGCGTTCGTAGATCGTCTTGAACAACCATCTGGCTTCTGC
CTTGCCTGCGGCGCGGCGTGCCAGGCGGTAGAGAAAACGGCCGATGCCGGGATCGATCAAAAAGTAATCG
GGGTGAACCGTCAGCACGTCCGGGTTCTTGCCTTCTGTGATCTCGCGGTACATCCAATCAGCTAGCTCGA
TCTCGATGTACTCCGGCCGCCCGGTTTCGCTCTTTACGATCTTGTAGCGGCTAATCAAGGCTTCACCCTC
GGATACCGTCACCAGGCGGCCGTTCTTGGCCTTCTTCGTACGCTGCATGGCAACGTGCGTGGTGTTTAAC
CGAATGCAGGTTTCTACCAGGTCGTCTTTCTGCTTTCCGCCATCGGCTCGCCGGCAGAACTTGAGTACGT
CCGCAACGTGTGGACGGAACACGCGGCCGGGCTTGTCTCCCTTCCCTTCCCGGTATCGGTTCATGGATTC
GGTTAGATGGGAAACCGCCATCAGTACCAGGTCGTAATCCCACACACTGGCCATGCCGGCCGGCCCTGCG
GAAACCTCTACGTGCCCGTCTGGAAGCTCGTAGCGGATCACCTCGCCAGCTCGTCGGTCACGCTTCGACA
GACGGAAAACGGCCACGTCCATGATGCTGCGACTATCGCGGGTGCCCACGTCATAGAGCATCGGAACGAA
AAAATCTGGTTGCTCGTCGCCCTTGGGCGGCTTCCTAATCGACGGCGCACCGGCTGCCGGCGGTTGCCGG
GATTCTTTGCGGATTCGATCAGCGGCCGCTTGCCACGATTCACCGGGGCGTGCTTCTGCCTCGATGCGTT
GCCGCTGGGCGGCCTGCGCGGCCTTCAACTTCTCCACCAGGTCATCACCCAGCGCCGCGCCGATTTGTAC
CGGGCCGGATGGTTTGCGACCGCTCACGCCGATTCCTCGGGCTTGGGGGTTCCAGTGCCATTGCAGGGCC
GGCAGACAACCCAGCCGCTTACGCCTGGCCAACCGCCCGTTCCTCCACACATGGGGCATTCCACGGCGTC
GGTGCCTGGTTGTTCTTGATTTTCCATGCCGCCTCCTTTAGCCGCTAAAATTCATCTACTCATTTATTCA
TTTGCTCATTTACTCTGGTAGCTGCGCGATGTATTCAGATAGCAGCTCGGTAATGGTCTTGCCTTGGCGT
ACCGCGTACATCTTCAGCTTGGTGTGATCCTCCGCCGGCAACTGAAAGTTGACCCGCTTCATGGCTGGCG
TGTCTGCCAGGCTGGCCAACGTTGCAGCCTTGCTGCTGCGTGCGCTCGGACGGCCGGCACTTAGCGTGTT
TGTGCTTTTGCTCATTTTCTCTTTACCTCATTAACTCAAATGAGTTTTGATTTAATTTCAGCGGCCAGCG
CCTGGACCTCGCGGGCAGCGTCGCCCTCGGGTTCTGATTCAAGAACGGTTGTGCCGGCGGCGGCAGTGCC
TGGGTAGCTCACGCGCTGCGTGATACGGGACTCAAGAATGGGCAGCTCGTACCCGGCCAGCGCCTCGGCA
ACCTCACCGCCGATGCGCGTGCCTTTGATCGCCCGCGACACGACAAAGGCCGCTTGTAGCCTTCCATCCG
TGACCTCAATGCGCTGCTTAACCAGCTCCACCAGGTCGGCGGTGGCCCATATGTCGTAAGGGCTTGGCTG
CACCGGAATCAGCACGAAGTCGGCTGCCTTGATCGCGGACACAGCCAAGTCCGCCGCCTGGGGCGCTCCG
TCGATCACTACGAAGTCGCGCCGGCCGATGGCCTTCACGTCGCGGTCAATCGTCGGGCGGTCGATGCCGA
CAACGGTTAGCGGTTGATCTTCCCGCACGGCCGCCCAATCGCGGGCACTGCCCTGGGGATCGGAATCGAC
TAACAGAACATCGGCCCCGGCGAGTTGCAGGGCGCGGGCTAGATGGGTTGCGATGGTCGTCTTGCCTGAC
CCGCCTTTCTGGTTAAGTACAGCGATAACCTTCATGCGTTCCCCTTGCGTATTTGTTTATTTACTCATCG
CATCATATACGCAGCGACCGCATGACGCAAGCTGTTTTACTCAAATACACATCACCTTTTTAGACGGCGG
CGCTCGGTTTCTTCAGCGGCCAAGCTGGCCGGCCAGGCCGCCAGCTTGGCATCAGACAAACCGGCCAGGA
TTTCATGCAGCCGCACGGTTGAGACGTGCGCGGGCGGCTCGAACACGTACCCGGCCGCGATCATCTCCGC
CTCGATCTCTTCGGTAATGAAAAACGGTTCGTCCTGGCCGTCCTGGTGCGGTTTCATGCTTGTTCCTCTT
GGCGTTCATTCTCGGCGGCCGCCAGGGCGTCGGCCTCGGTCAATGCGTCCTCACGGAAGGCACCGCGCCG
CCTGGCCTCGGTGGGCGTCACTTCCTCGCTGCGCTCAAGTGCGCGGTACAGGGTCGAGCGATGCACGCCA
AGCAGTGCAGCCGCCTCTTTCACGGTGCGGCCTTCCTGGTCGATCAGCTCGCGGGCGTGCGCGATCTGTG
CCGGGGTGAGGGTAGGGCGGGGGCCAAACTTCACGCCTCGGGCCTTGGCGGCCTCGCGCCCGCTCCGGGT
GCGGTCGATGATTAGGGAACGCTCGAACTCGGCAATGCCGGCGAACACGGTCAACACCATGCGGCCGGCC
GGCGTGGTGGTGTCGGCCCACGGCTCTGCCAGGCTACGCAGGCCCGCGCCGGCCTCCTGGATGCGCTCGG
CAATGTCCAGTAGGTCGCGGGTGCTGCGGGCCAGGCGGTCTAGCCTGGTCACTGTCACAACGTCGCCAGG
GCGTAGGTGGTCAAGCATCCTGGCCAGCTCCGGGCGGTCGCGCCTGGTGCCGGTGATCTTCTCGGAAAAC
AGCTTGGTGCAGCCGGCCGCGTGCAGTTCGGCCCGTTGGTTGGTCAAGTCCTGGTCGTCGGTGCTGACGC
GGGCATAGCCCAGCAGGCCAGCGGCGGCGCTCTTGTTCATGGCGTAATGTCTCCGGTTCTAGTCGCAAGT
ATTCTACTTTATGCGACTAAAACACGCGACAAGAAAACGCCAGGAAAAGGGCAGGGCGGCAGCCTGTCGC
GTAACTTAGGACTTGTGCGACATGTCGTTTTCAGAAGACGGCTGCACTGAACGTCAGAAGCCGACTGCAC
TATAGCAGCGGAGGGGTTGGATCAAAGTACTTTGATCCCGAGGGGAACCCTGTGGTTGGCATGCACATAC
AAATGGACGAACGGATAAACCT
